Addgene plasmid #69606: CYP2C19
Purpose: For protein expression of CYP2C19
Depositing lab: Joyce Goldstein. Depositing organization: National Institute of Environmental Health Sciences (NIEHS).
Backbone
  Vector backbone: pCW
  Backbone size w/o insert (bp): 5500
  Vector type: Bacterial Expression
Growth in bacteria
  Bacterial resistance: Ampicillin, 100 μg/mL
  Growth temperature: 37°C
  Growth strain: DH5alpha
  Copy number: High Copy
Gene/Insert
  Gene/Insert name: CYP2C19
  Species: H. sapiens (human)
  Mutation: deletion of AA1-8 and mutation I331V
  GenBank ID: NM_000769.2
  Entrez Gene: CYP2C19 (a.k.a. CPCJ, CYP2C, CYPIIC17, CYPIIC19, P450C2C, P450IIC19)
  Cloning method: Restriction Enzyme; 5′ cloning site NdeI (not destroyed); 3′ cloning site HindIII (not destroyed)
  Sequencing primers: 5′ pCW-SEQ-fwd (5'ACATCGTATAACGTTACTGG-3'); 3′ pCW-SEQ-rev (5'-CTTTCGTCTTCAAGCAGATCTG-3')
Terms and licenses: Academic/Nonprofit Terms; Industry Terms: Not Available to Industry
Depositor comments: Modification of CYP2C19 for bacterial expression as per Barnes et al. PNAS 88:5597, 1991 [PMID: 1829523]: First 8 amino acids of CYP2C cDNAs replaced with those of bovine 17α hydroxylase (MALLLAVF) to optimize bacterial expression.
How to cite: CYP2C19 was a gift from Joyce Goldstein (Addgene plasmid # 69606 ; http://n2t.net/addgene:69606 ; RRID:Addgene_69606)
