[The description below was written by a language model from this plasmid's Addgene catalogue record and pLannotate feature annotations shown in this document.]
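Description:
CYP2C19 is a bacterial expression plasmid built on the pCW backbone for producing human cytochrome P450 2C19 in E. coli. It is propagated as a high-copy plasmid from a ColE1/pUC-type origin and selected with ampicillin through the β-lactamase (AmpR) gene. An f1 phage origin is also present, together with pBR322-derived remnants (the bom region and a fragment of rop) and a lacZα segment with its own lac promoter and operator. The sequenced record is 6,455 nt, somewhat less than the sum of the listed backbone size of about 5.5 kb and the roughly 1.4 kb annotated coding region.

The CYP2C19 coding sequence was cloned between NdeI and HindIII sites, both retained, downstream of a stacked regulatory region comprising a lac UV5 promoter followed by two tandem tac promoters, each paired with a lac operator. The plasmid carries its own lacI gene under the lacIq promoter, which raises repressor levels so that transcription stays repressed until it is relieved with IPTG or lactose. The insert is modified for bacterial expression. The first eight residues of the human protein are deleted and, according to the depositor, replaced with the N-terminal sequence of bovine 17α-hydroxylase, an established strategy for improving P450 yield in E. coli. The record also lists an I331V substitution. No affinity or epitope tags are annotated or described. The stated purpose is recombinant production of CYP2C19 protein. The enzyme is a monooxygenase that needs electrons supplied by NADPH–cytochrome P450 reductase, and no reductase is encoded on this plasmid.
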