Features (pLannotate 1.2.2; 22 found; start..end, strand, type, name):
     35..65      +  promoter       lac UV5 promoter: E. coli lac promoter with an "up" mutation
     73..89      +  protein_bind   lac operator: The lac repressor binds to the lac operator to inhibit transcription in E. coli. This inhibition can be relieved by adding lactose or isopropyl-β-D-thiogalactopyranoside (IPTG). lac repressor encoded by lacI
    144..172     +  promoter       tac promoter: strong E. coli promoter; hybrid between the trp and lac UV5 promoters
    180..196     +  protein_bind   lac operator: The lac repressor binds to the lac operator to inhibit transcription in E. coli. This inhibition can be relieved by adding lactose or isopropyl-β-D-thiogalactopyranoside (IPTG). lac repressor encoded by lacI
    239..267     +  promoter       tac promoter: strong E. coli promoter; hybrid between the trp and lac UV5 promoters
    275..291     +  protein_bind   lac operator: The lac repressor binds to the lac operator to inhibit transcription in E. coli. This inhibition can be relieved by adding lactose or isopropyl-β-D-thiogalactopyranoside (IPTG). lac repressor encoded by lacI
    358..1803    +  CDS            CYP2C19: CP2CJ_HUMAN - Experimental evidence at protein level: Swiss-Prot protein existence level 1. A cytochrome P450 monooxygenase involved in the metabolism of polyunsaturated fatty acids (PUFA) (PubMed:18577768, PubMed:19965576, PubMed:20972997). Mechanistically, uses molecular oxygen inserting one oxygen atom into a substrate, and reducing the second into a water molecule, with two electrons provided by NADPH via cytochrome P450 reductase (NADPH--hemoprotein reductase) (PubMed:18577768, PubMed:19965576, PubMed:20972997). Catalyzes the hydroxylation of carbon-hydrogen bonds. Hydroxylates PUFA speci
   1827..1851    -  promoter       tet promoter (fragment): E. coli promoter for tetracycline efflux protein gene
   1998..2453    +  rep_origin     f1 ori (sequence partly withheld): f1 bacteriophage origin of replication; arrow indicates direction of (+) strand synthesis
   2486..2590    +  promoter       AmpR promoter: bla
   2591..3451    +  CDS            AmpR: β-lactamase; bla; confers resistance to ampicillin, carbenicillin, and related antibiotics
   3622..4210    +  rep_origin     ori: high-copy-number ColE1/pMB1/pBR322/pUC origin of replication
   4396..4537    -  misc_feature   bom: basis of mobility region from pBR322
   4639..4678    -  CDS            rop (fragment): Rop protein, which maintains plasmids at low copy number; rop
   4946..5119    -  CDS            lacZα: LacZα fragment of β-galactosidase; lacZ fragment
   5139..5155    -  protein_bind   lac operator: The lac repressor binds to the lac operator to inhibit transcription in E. coli. This inhibition can be relieved by adding lactose or isopropyl-β-D-thiogalactopyranoside (IPTG). lac repressor encoded by lacI
   5163..5193    -  promoter       lac UV5 promoter: E. coli lac promoter with an "up" mutation
   5208..5229    -  protein_bind   CAP binding site: CAP binding activates transcription in the presence of cAMP. E. coli catabolite activator protein
   5242..6324    -  CDS            lacI: lac repressor; lacI; The lac repressor binds to the lac operator to inhibit transcription in E. coli. This inhibition can be relieved by adding lactose or isopropyl-β-D-thiogalactopyranoside (IPTG).
   6325..6402    -  promoter       lacIq promoter: lacI (mutant); In the lacIq allele, a single base change in the promoter boosts expression of the lacI gene about 10-fold.
   6403..6441    +  CDS            lacI (fragment): lac repressor; lacI; The lac repressor binds to the lac operator to inhibit transcription in E. coli. This inhibition can be relieved by adding lactose or isopropyl-β-D-thiogalactopyranoside (IPTG).
   6454..20      +  protein_bind   CAP binding site (across the origin): CAP binding activates transcription in the presence of cAMP. E. coli catabolite activator protein
>Addgene plasmid #69606 | CYP2C19 | addgene full sequence | sequence record 193146 | Addgene NGS Result
ATGTAAGTTAGCTCACTCATTAGGCACCCCAGGCTTTACACTTTATGCTTCCGGCTCGTATAATGTGTGG
AATTGTGAGCGGATAACAATTTCACACAGGAAACAGGATCGATCCATCGATGAGCTTACTCCCCATCCCC
CTGTTGACAATTAATCATCGGCTCGTATAATGTGTGGAATTGTGAGCGGATAACAATTTCACACAGGAAA
CAGGATCAGCTTACTCCCCATCCCCCTGTTGACAATTAATCATCGGCTCGTATAATGTGTGGAATTGTGA
GCGGATAACAATTTCACACAGGAAACAGGATCCATCGATGCTTAGGAGGTCATATGGCTCTGTTATTAGC
AGTTTTTCTCTGTCTCTCATGTTTGCTTCTCCTTTCAATCTGGAGACAGAGCTCTGGGAGAGGAAAACTC
CCTCCTGGCCCCACTCCTCTCCCAGTGATTGGAAATATCCTACAGATAGATATTAAGGATGTCAGCAAAT
CCTTAACCAATCTCTCAAAAATCTATGGCCCTGTGTTCACTCTGTATTTTGGCCTGGAACGCATGGTGGT
GCTGCATGGATATGAAGTGGTGAAGGAAGCCCTGATTGATCTTGGAGAGGAGTTTTCTGGAAGAGGCCAT
TTCCCACTGGCTGAAAGAGCTAACAGAGGATTTGGAATCGTTTTCAGCAATGGAAAGAGATGGAAGGAGA
TCCGGCGTTTCTCCCTCATGACGCTGCGGAATTTTGGGATGGGGAAGAGGAGCATTGAGGACCGTGTTCA
AGAGGAAGCCCGCTGCCTTGTGGAGGAGTTGAGAAAAACCAAGGCTTCACCCTGTGATCCCACTTTCATC
CTGGGCTGTGCTCCCTGCAATGTGATCTGCTCCATTATTTTCCAGAAACGTTTCGATTATAAAGATCAGC
AATTTCTTAACTTGATGGAAAAATTGAATGAAAACATCAGGATTGTAAGCACCCCCTGGATCCAGATATG
CAATAATTTTCCCACTATCATTGATTATTTCCCGGGAACCCATAACAAATTACTTAAAAACCTTGCTTTT
ATGGAAAGTGATATTTTGGAGAAAGTAAAAGAACACCAAGAATCGATGGACATCAACAACCCTCGGGACT
TTATTGATTGCTTCCTGATCAAAATGGAGAAGGAAAAGCAAAACCAACAGTCTGAATTCACTATTGAAAA
CTTGGTAATCACTGCAGCTGACTTACTTGGAGCTGGGACAGAGACAACAAGCACAACCCTGAGATATGCT
CTCCTTCTCCTGCTGAAGCACCCAGAGGTCACAGCTAAAGTCCAGGAAGAGATTGAACGTGTCGTTGGCA
GAAACCGGAGCCCCTGCATGCAGGACAGGGGCCACATGCCCTACACAGATGCTGTGGTGCACGAGGTCCA
GAGATACATCGACCTCATCCCCACCAGCCTGCCCCATGCAGTGACCTGTGACGTTAAATTCAGAAACTAC
CTCATTCCCAAGGGCACAACCATATTAACTTCCCTCACTTCTGTGCTACATGACAACAAAGAATTTCCCA
ACCCAGAGATGTTTGACCCTCGTCACTTTCTGGATGAAGGTGGAAATTTTAAGAAAAGTAACTACTTCAT
GCCTTTCTCAGCAGGAAAACGGATTTGTGTGGGAGAGGGCCTGGCCCGCATGGAGCTGTTTTTATTCCTG
ACCTTCATTTTGCAGAACTTTAACCTGAAATCTCTGATTGACCCAAAGGACCTTGACACAACTCCTGTTG
TCAATGGATTTGCTTCTGTCCCGCCCTTCTATCAGCTGTGCTTCATTCCTGTCTGAAGAAGCACAGATGG
TCTGGCAAGCTTATCGATGATAAGCTGTCAAACATGAGCAGATCTGAGCCCGCCTAATGAGCGGGCTTTT
TTTTCAGATCTGCTTGAAGACGAAAGGGCCTCGTGATACGCCTATTTTTATAGGTTAATGTCATGATAAT
AATGGTTTCTTAGACGATG
[142 nt withheld, positions 1980-2121]
C
[56 nt withheld, positions 2123-2178]
A
[84 nt withheld, positions 2180-2263]
CCTTTGACGTTGGAGTCCACGTTCTTT
[37 nt withheld, positions 2291-2327]
ACCCTATCTCGGGCTATTCTTTTGATTTATAAGGGATTTTGCCGATTTCGGCCTATTGGTTAAAAAATGA
GCTGATTTAACAAAAATTTAACGCGAATTTTAACAAAATATTAACGTTTACAATTTCATCGTCAGGTGGC
ACTTTTCGGGGAAATGTGCGCGGAACCCCTATTTGTTTATTTTTCTAAATACATTCAAATATGTATCCGC
TCATGAGACAATAACCCTGATAAATGCTTCAATAATATTGAAAAAGGAAGAGTATGAGTATTCAACATTT
CCGTGTCGCCCTTATTCCCTTTTTTGCGGCATTTTGCCTTCCTGTTTTTGCTCACCCAGAAACGCTGGTG
AAAGTAAAAGATGCTGAAGATCAGTTGGGTGCACGAGTGGGTTACATCGAACTGGATCTCAACAGCGGTA
AGATCCTTGAGAGTTTTCGCCCCGAAGAACGTTTTCCAATGATGAGCACTTTTAAAGTTCTGCTATGTGG
CGCGGTATTATCCCGTGTTGACGCCGGGCAAGAGCAACTCGGTCGCCGCATACACTATTCTCAGAATGAC
TTGGTTGAGTACTCACCAGTCACAGAAAAGCATCTTACGGATGGCATGACAGTAAGAGAATTATGCAGTG
CTGCCATAACCATGAGTGATAACACTGCGGCCAACTTACTTCTGACAACGATCGGAGGACCGAAGGAGCT
AACCGCTTTTTTGCACAACATGGGGGATCATGTAACTCGCCTTGATCGTTGGGAACCGGAGCTGAATGAA
GCCATACCAAACGACGAGCGTGACACCACGATGCCTGCAGCAATGGCAACAACGTTGCGCAAACTATTAA
CTGGCGAACTACTTACTCTAGCTTCCCGGCAACAATTAATAGACTGGATGGAGGCGGATAAAGTTGCAGG
ACCACTTCTGCGCTCGGCCCTTCCGGCTGGCTGGTTTATTGCTGATAAATCTGGAGCCGGTGAGCGTGGG
TCTCGCGGTATCATTGCAGCACTGGGGCCAGATGGTAAGCCCTCCCGTATCGTAGTTATCTACACGACGG
GGAGTCAGGCAACTATGGATGAACGAAATAGACAGATCGCTGAGATAGGTGCCTCACTGATTAAGCATTG
GTAACTGTCAGACCAAGTTTACTCATATATACTTTAGATTGATTTAAAACTTCATTTTTAATTTAAAAGG
ATCTAGGTGAAGATCCTTTTTGATAATCTCATGACCAAAATCCCTTAACGTGAGTTTTCGTTCCACTGAG
CGTCAGACCCCGTAGAAAAGATCAAAGGATCTTCTTGAGATCCTTTTTTTCTGCGCGTAATCTGCTGCTT
GCAAACAAAAAAACCACCGCTACCAGCGGTGGTTTGTTTGCCGGATCAAGAGCTACCAACTCTTTTTCCG
AAGGTAACTGGCTTCAGCAGAGCGCAGATACCAAATACTGTCCTTCTAGTGTAGCCGTAGTTAGGCCACC
ACTTCAAGAACTCTGTAGCACCGCCTACATACCTCGCTCTGCTAATCCTGTTACCAGTGGCTGCTGCCAG
TGGCGATAAGTCGTGTCTTACCGGGTTGGACTCAAGACGATAGTTACCGGATAAGGCGCAGCGGTCGGGC
TGAACGGGGGGTTCGTGCACACAGCCCAGCTTGGAGCGAACGACCTACACCGAACTGAGATACCTACAGC
GTGAGCTATGAGAAAGCGCCACGCTTCCCGAAGGGAGAAAGGCGGACAGGTATCCGGTAAGCGGCAGGGT
CGGAACAGGAGAGCGCACGAGGGAGCTTCCAGGGGGAAACGCCTGGTATCTTTATAGTCCTGTCGGGTTT
CGCCACCTCTGACTTGAGCGTCGATTTTTGTGATGCTCGTCAGGGGGGCGGAGCCTATGGAAAAACGCCA
GCAACGCGGCCTTTTTACGGTTCCTGGCCTTTTGCTGGCCTTTTGCTCACATGTTCTTTCCTGCGTTATC
CCCTGATTCTGTGGATAACCGTATTACCGCCTTTGAGTGAGCTGATACCGCTCGCCGCAGCCGAACGACC
GAGCGCAGCGAGTCAGTGAGCGAGGAAGCGGAAGAGCGCCTGATGCGGTATTTTCTCCTTACGCATCTGT
GCGGTATTTCACACCGCATAATGGTGCACTCTCAGTACAATCTGCTCTGATGCCGCATAGTTAAGCCAGT
ATACACTCCGCTATCGCTACGTGACTGGGTCATGGCTGCGCCCCGACACCCGCCAACACCCGCTGACGCG
CCCTGACGGGCTTGTCTGCTCCCGGCATCCGCTTACAGACAAGCTGTGACCGTCTCCGGGAGCTGCATGT
GTCAGAGGTTTTCACCGTCATCACCGAAACGCGCGAGGCAGAACGCCATCAAAAATAATTCGCGTCTGGC
CTTCCTGTAGCCAGCTTTCATCAACATTAAATGTGAGCGAGTAACAACCCGTCGGATTCTCCGTGGGAAC
AAACGGCGGATTGACCGTAATGGGATAGGTCACGTTGGTGTAGATGGGCGCATCGTAACCGTGCATCTGC
CAGTTTGAGGGGACGACGACAGTATCGGCCTCAGGAAGATCGCACTCCAGCCAGCTTTCCGGCACCGCTT
CTGGTGCCGGAAACCAGGCAAAGCGCCATTCGCCATTCAGGCTGCGCAACTGTTGGGAAGGGCGATCGGT
GCGGGCCTCTTCGCTATTACGCCAGCTGGCGAAAGGGGGATGTGCTGCAAGGCGATTAAGTTGGGTAACG
CCAGGGTTTTCCCAGTCACGACGTTGTAAAACGACGGCCAGTGAATCCGTAATCATGGTCATAGCTGTTT
CCTGTGTGAAATTGTTATCCGCTCACAATTCCACACATTATACGAGCCGGAAGCATAAAGTGTAAAGCCT
GGGGTGCCTAATGAGTGAGCTAACTTACATTAATTGCGTTGCGCTCACTGCCCGCTTTCCAGTCGGGAAA
CCTGTCGTGCCAGCTGCATTAATGAATCGGCCAACGCGCGGGGAGAGGCGGTTTGCGTATTGGGCGCCAG
GGTGGTTTTTCTTTTCACCAGTGAGACGGGCAACAGCTGATTGCCCTTCACCGCCTGGCCCTGAGAGAGT
TGCAGCAAGCGGTCCACGCTGGTTTGCCCCAGCAGGCGAAAATCCTGTTTGATGGTGGTTAACGGCGGGA
TATAACATGAGCTGTCTTCGGTATCGTCGTATCCCACTACCGAGATATCCGCACCAACGCGCAGCCCGGA
CTCGGTAATGGCGCGCATTGCGCCCAGCGCCATCTGATCGTTGGCAACCAGCATCGCAGTGGGAACGATG
CCCTCATTCAGCATTTGCATGGTTTGTTGAAAACCGGACATGGCACTCCAGTCGCCTTCCCGTTCCGCTA
TCGGCTGAATTTGATTGCGAGTGAGATATTTATGCCAGCCAGCCAGACGCAGACGCGCCGAGACAGAACT
TAATGGGCCCGCTAACAGCGCGATTTGCTGGTGACCCAATGCGACCAGATGCTCCACGCCCAGTCGCGTA
CCGTCTTCATGGGAGAAAATAATACTGTTGATGGGTGTCTGGTCAGAGACATCAAGAAATAACGCCGGAA
CATTAGTGCAGGCAGCTTCCACAGCAATGGCATCCTGGTCATCCAGCGGATAGTTAATGATCAGCCCACT
GACGCGTTGCGCGAGAAGATTGTGCACCGCCGCTTTACAGGCTTCGACGCCGCTTCGTTCTACCATCGAC
ACCACCACGCTGGCACCCAGTTGATCGGCGCGAGATTTAATCGCCGCGACAATTTGCGACGGCGCGTGCA
GGGCCAGACTGGAGGTGGCAACGCCAATCAGCAACGACTGTTTGCCCGCCAGTTGTTGTGCCACGCGGTT
GGGAATGTAATTCAGCTCCGCCATCGCCGCTTCCACTTTTTCCCGCGTTTTCGCAGAAACGTGGCTGGCC
TGGTTCACCACGCGGGAAACGGTCTGATAAGAGACACCGGCATACTCTGCGACATCGTATAACGTTACTG
GTTTCACATTCACCACCCTGAATTGACTCTCTTCCGGGCGCTATCATGCCATACCGCGAAAGGTTTTGCA
CCATTCGATGGTGTCCTGGCACGACAGGTTTCCCGACTGGAAAGCGGGCAGTGAGCGCAACGCAATTA
