>Addgene plasmid #69606 | CYP2C19 | depositor partial sequence | sequence record 125226 | CYP2C19 sequence 1473 bps
ATGGCTCTGTTATTAGCAGTTTTTCTCTGTCTCTCATGTTTGCTTCTCCTTTCAATCTGGAGACAGAGCT
CTGGGAGAGGAAAACTCCCTCCTGGCCCCACTCCTCTCCCAGTGATTGGAAATATCCTACAGATAGATAT
TAAGGATGTCAGCAAATCCTTAACCAATCTCTCAAAAATCTATGGCCCTGTGTTCACTCTGTATTTTGGC
CTGGAACGCATGGTGGTGCTGCATGGATATGAAGTGGTGAAGGAAGCCCTGATTGATCTTGGAGAGGAGT
TTTCTGGAAGAGGCCATTTCCCACTGGCTGAAAGAGCTAACAGAGGATTTGGAATCGTTTTCAGCAATGG
AAAGAGATGGAAGGAGATCCGGCGTTTCTCCCTCATGACGCTGCGGAATTTTGGGATGGGGAAGAGGAGC
ATTGAGGACCGTGTTCAAGAGGAAGCCCGCTGCCTTGTGGAGGAGTTGAGAAAAACCAAGGCTTCACCCT
GTGATCCCACTTTCATCCTGGGCTGTGCTCCCTGCAATGTGATCTGCTCCATTATTTTCCAGAAACGTTT
CGATTATAAAGATCAGCAATTTCTTAACTTGATGGAAAAATTGAATGAAAACATCAGGATTGTAAGCACC
CCCTGGATCCAGATATGCAATAATTTTCCCACTATCATTGATTATTTCCCGGGAACCCATAACAAATTAC
TTAAAAACCTTGCTTTTATGGAAAGTGATATTTTGGAGAAAGTAAAAGAACACCAAGAATCGATGGACAT
CAACAACCCTCGGGACTTTATTGATTGCTTCCTGATCAAAATGGAGAAGGAAAAGCAAAACCAACAGTCT
GAATTCACTATTGAAAACTTGGTAATCACTGCAGCTGACTTACTTGGAGCTGGGACAGAGACAACAAGCA
CAACCCTGAGATATGCTCTCCTTCTCCTGCTGAAGCACCCAGAGGTCACAGCTAAAGTCCAGGAAGAGAT
TGAACGTGTCATTGGCAGAAACCGGAGCCCCTGCATGCAGGACAGGGGCCACATGCCCTACACAGATGCT
GTGGTGCACGAGGTCCAGAGATACATCGACCTCATCCCCACCAGCCTGCCCCATGCAGTGACCTGTGACG
TTAAATTCAGAAACTACCTCATTCCCAAGGGCACAACCATATTAACTTCCCTCACTTCTGTGCTACATGA
CAACAAAGAATTTCCCAACCCAGAGATGTTTGACCCTCGTCACTTTCTGGATGAAGGTGGAAATTTTAAG
AAAAGTAACTACTTCATGCCTTTCTCAGCAGGAAAACGGATTTGTGTGGGAGAGGGCCTGGCCCGCATGG
AGCTGTTTTTATTCCTGACCTTCATTTTACAGAACTTTAACCTGAAATCTCTGATTGACCCAAAGGACCT
TGACACAACTCCTGTTGTCAATGGATTTGCTTCTGTCCCGCCCTTCTATCAGCTGTGCTTCATTCCTGTC
TGA
