>Addgene plasmid #69606 | CYP2C19 | addgene partial sequence | sequence record 125227 | pCW-SEQ-fwd 5'-ACATCGTATAACGTTACTGG-3'
TCTCTTCCGGGCGCTATCATGCCATACCGCGAAAGGTTTTGCACCATTCGATGGTGTCCTGGCACGACAG
GTTTCCCGACTGGAAAGCGGGCAGTGAGCGCAACGCAATTAATGTAAGTTAGCTCACTCATTAGGCACCC
CAGGCTTTACACTTTATGCTTCCGGCTCGTATAATGTGTGGAATTGTGAGCGGATAACAATTTCACACAG
GAAACAGGATCGATCCATCGATGAGCTTACTCCCCATCCCCCTGTTGACAATTAATCATCGGCTCGTATA
ATGTGTGGAATTGTGAGCGGATAACAATTTCACACAGGAAACAGGATCAGCTTACTCCCCATCCCCCTGT
TGACAATTAATCATCGGCTCGTATAATGTGTGGAATTGTGAGCGGATAACAATTTCACACAGGAAACAGG
ATCCATCGATGCTTAGGAGGTCATATGGCTCTGTTATTAGCAGTTTTTCTCTGTCTCTCATGTTTGCTTC
TCCTTTCAATCTGGAGACAGAGCTCTGGGAGAGGAAAACTCCCTCCTGGCCCCACTCCTCTCCCAGTGAT
TGGAAATATCCTACAGATAGATATTAAGGATGTCAGCAAATCCTTAACCAATCTCTCAAAAATCTATGGC
CCTGTGTTCACTCTGTATTTTGGCCTGGAACGCATGGTGGTGCTGCATGGATATGAAGTGGTGAAGGAAG
CCCTGATTGATCTTGGAGAGGAGTTTTCTGGAAGAGGCCATTTCCCACTGGCTGAAAGAGCTAACAGAGG
ATTTGGAATCGTTTTCAGCAATGGAAAGAGATGGAAGGAGATCCGGCGTTTCTCCCTCATGACGCTGCGG
AATTTTGGGATGGGGAAGAGGAGCATTGAGGACCGTG
