>Addgene plasmid #69606 | CYP2C19 | addgene partial sequence | sequence record 125228 | pCW-SEQ-rev 5'-CTTTCGTCTTCAAGCAGATCTG-3'
ATCTGCTCATGTTTGACAGCTTATCATCGATAAGCTTGCCAGACCATCTGTGCTTCTTCAGACAGGAATG
AAGCACAGCTGATAGAAGGGCGGGACAGAAGCAAATCCATTGACAACAGGAGTTGTGTCAAGGTCCTTTG
GGTCAATCAGAGATTTCAGGTTAAAGTTCTGCAAAATGAAGGTCAGGAATAAAAACAGCTCCATGCGGGC
CAGGCCCTCTCCCACACAAATCCGTTTTCCTGCTGAGAAAGGCATGAAGTAGTTACTTTTCTTAAAATTT
CCACCTTCATCCAGAAAGTGACGAGGGTCAAACATCTCTGGGTTGGGAAATTCTTTGTTGTCATGTAGCA
CAGAAGTGAGGGAAGTTAATATGGTTGTGCCCTTGGGAATGAGGTAGTTTCTGAATTTAACGTCACAGGT
CACTGCATGGGGCAGGCTGGTGGGGATGAGGTCGATGTATCTCTGGACCTCGTGCACCACAGCATCTGTG
TAGGGCATGTGGCCCCTGTCCTGCATGCAGGGGCTCCGGTTTC
